Addgene plasmid #20777: pFA6a-6xGLY-V5-HIS3MX6
Purpose: (Empty Backbone)
Depositing lab: Mark Hochstrasser. Depositing organization: Yale University. Publication: Small epitope-linker modules for PCR-based C-terminal tagging in Saccharomyces cerevisiae. Funakoshi M, Hochstrasser M. Yeast. 2009 Feb 25. 26(3):185-192. 10.1002/yea.1658 PubMed 19243080.
Backbone
  Vector backbone: pFA6a
  Backbone size (bp): 2513
  Vector type: Yeast Expression ; PCR-based C-terminal tagging
  Selectable markers: HIS3
Growth in bacteria
  Bacterial resistance: Ampicillin, 100 μg/mL
  Growth temperature: 37°C
  Growth strain: DH5alpha
  Copy number: Unknown
Gene/Insert
  Gene/Insert name: None
  Cloning method: Restriction Enzyme; 5′ cloning site PacI (unknown if destroyed); 3′ cloning site PmeI (unknown if destroyed)
  Sequencing primers: 5′ SP6; 3′ T7
Terms and licenses: Academic/Nonprofit Terms; Industry Terms: Not Available to Industry
How to cite: pFA6a-6xGLY-V5-HIS3MX6 was a gift from Mark Hochstrasser (Addgene plasmid # 20777 ; http://n2t.net/addgene:20777 ; RRID:Addgene_20777)
