[The description below was written by a language model from this plasmid's Addgene catalogue record and pLannotate feature annotations shown in this document.]
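Description:
pFA6a-6xGLY-V5-HIS3MX6 is a template plasmid from the pFA6a family, used for PCR-based C-terminal epitope tagging of chromosomal genes in Saccharomyces cerevisiae. It is listed as an empty backbone with no gene insert. Rather than being maintained in yeast, it is a source of a tagging module that is amplified by PCR and integrated into the genome. No yeast replication origin is annotated in the 4,115-nt sequence. In E. coli it is propagated through a high-copy ColE1/pUC-type origin and selected with ampicillin through the bla gene and its own promoter. Short lacI, rop and bom fragments are annotated in the backbone, apparently remnants of the parental cloning vector.

The functional module begins with a six-glycine linker, indicated by the plasmid name but not separately annotated, followed by a V5 epitope tag and the S. cerevisiae ADH1 terminator. The terminator provides transcription termination for the tagged gene once its native 3′ region has been displaced. Downstream is the HIS3MX6 marker cassette, a HIS3-type open reading frame driven by the Ashbya gossypii TEF promoter and ended by the A. gossypii TEF terminator, which allows selection of histidine prototrophs in his3 strains. The annotation tool matched this coding region to the S. cerevisiae enzyme, but the record does not otherwise state the gene's species of origin. The heterologous regulatory sequences in MX cassettes generally reduce unwanted recombination at yeast loci.

SP6 and T7 promoters flank the module and serve as sequencing primer sites, and PacI and PmeI are recorded as the cloning sites. In typical use, primers carrying homology to the 3′ end of a target gene amplify the linker-tag-terminator-marker unit. Homologous recombination then fuses the flexible linker and the small V5 tag in frame to the endogenous protein for detection or immunoprecipitation.
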