Features (pLannotate 1.2.2; 13 found; start..end, strand, type, name):
     79..117     +  CDS            V5 tag (fragment): epitope tag from simian virus 5
    141..328     +  terminator     ADH1 terminator: S. cerevisiae ADH1; transcription terminator for the S. cerevisiae alcohol dehydrogenase 1 (ADH1) gene
    403..746     +  promoter       TEF promoter: Ashbya gossypii TEF promoter
    789..1442    +  CDS            HIS3: HIS7_YEAST - Experimental evidence at protein level: Swiss-Prot protein existence level 1. From Saccharomyces cerevisiae (strain ATCC 204508 / S288c) (Baker's yeast).
   1449..1646    +  terminator     TEF terminator: Ashbya gossypii TEF terminator
   1751..1769    -  promoter       T7 promoter: promoter for bacteriophage T7 RNA polymerase
   1791..1844    -  CDS            lacI (fragment): lac repressor; lacI; The lac repressor binds to the lac operator to inhibit transcription in E. coli. This inhibition can be relieved by adding lactose or isopropyl-β-D-thiogalactopyranoside (IPTG).
   2027..2615    -  rep_origin     ori: high-copy-number ColE1/pMB1/pBR322/pUC origin of replication
   2786..3646    -  CDS            AmpR: β-lactamase; bla; confers resistance to ampicillin, carbenicillin, and related antibiotics
   3647..3751    -  promoter       AmpR promoter: bla
   3846..3881    +  CDS            rop (fragment): Rop protein, which maintains plasmids at low copy number; rop
   3983..4034    +  misc_feature   bom (fragment): basis of mobility region from pBR322
   4097..4115    +  promoter       SP6 promoter: promoter for bacteriophage SP6 RNA polymerase
>Addgene plasmid #20777 | pFA6a-6xGLY-V5-HIS3MX6 | depositor full sequence | sequence record 9669 | Author sequence
ACGCGGCCGCCAGCTGAAGCTTCGTACGCTGCAGGTCGACGGATCCCCGGGTTAATTAACGGGGGAGGCG
GGGGTGGAAAGCCTATCCCTAACCCTCTCCTCGGTCTCGATTCTACGTAGGGCGCGCCACTTCTAAATAA
GCGAATTTCTTATGATTTATGATTTTTATTATTAAATAAGTTATAAAAAAAATAAGTGTATACAAATTTT
AAAGTGACTCTTAGGTTTTAAAACGAAAATTCTTATTCTTGAGTAACTCTTTCCTGTAGGTCAGGTTGCT
TTCTCAGGTATAGTATGAGGTCGCTCTTATTGACCACACCTCTACCGGCAGATCCGCTAGGGATAACAGG
GTAATATAGATCTGTTTAGCTTGCCTCGTCCCCGCCGGGTCACCCGGCCAGCGACATGGAGGCCCAGAAT
ACCCTCCTTGACAGTCTTGACGTGCGCAGCTCAGGGGCATGATGTGACTGTCGCCCGTACATTTAGCCCA
TACATCCCCATGTATAATCATTTGCATCCATACATTTTGATGGCCGCACGGCGCGAAGCAAAAATTACGG
CTCCTCGCTGCAGACCTGCGAGCAGGGAAACGCTCCCCTCACAGACGCGTTGAATTGTCCCCACGCCGCG
CCCCTGTAGAGAAATATAAAAGGTTAGGATTTGCCACTGAGGTTCTTCTTTCATATACTTCCTTTTAAAA
TCTTGCTAGGATACAGTTCTCACATCACATCCGAACATAAACAACCATGGCAGAACCAGCCCAAAAAAAG
CAAAAACAAACTGTTCAGGAGCGCAAGGCGTTTATCTCCCGTATCACTAATGAAACTAAAATTCAAATCG
CTATTTCGCTGAATGGTGGTTATATTCAAATAAAAGATTCGATTCTTCCTGCAAAGAAGGATGACGATGT
AGCTTCCCAAGCTACTCAGTCACAGGTCATCGATATTCACACAGGTGTTGGCTTTTTGGATCATATGATC
CATGCGTTGGCAAAACACTCTGGTTGGTCTCTTATTGTTGAATGTATCGGTGACCTGCACATTGACGATC
ACCATACTACCGAAGATTGCGGTATCGCATTAGGGCAAGCGTTCAAAGAAGCAATGGGTGCTGTCCGTGG
TGTAAAAAGATTCGGTACTGGGTTCGCACCATTGGATGAGGCGCTATCACGTGCCGTAGTCGATTTATCT
AATAGACCATTTGCTGTAATCGACCTTGGATTGAAGAGAGAGATGATTGGTGATTTATCCACTGAAATGA
TTCCACACTTTTTGGAAAGTTTCGCGGAGGCGGCCAGAATTACTTTGCATGTTGATTGTCTGAGAGGTTT
CAACGATCACCACAGAAGTGAGAGTGCGTTCAAGGCTTTGGCTGTTGCCATAAGAGAAGCTATTTCTAGC
AATGGCACCAATGACGTTCCCTCAACCAAAGGTGTTTTGATGTGAAGTACTGACAATAAAAAGATTCTTG
TTTTCAAGAACTTGTCATTTGTATAGTTTTTTTATATTGTAGTTGTTCTATTTTAATCAAATGTTAGCGT
GATTTATATTTTTTTTCGCCTCGACATCATCTGCCCAGATGCGAAGTTAAGTGCGCAGAAAGTAATATCA
TGCGTCAATCGTATGTGAATGCTGGTCGCTATACTGCTGTCGATTCGATACTAACGCCGCCATCCAGTTT
AAACGAGCTCGAATTCATCGATGATATCAGATCCACTAGTGGCCTATGCGGCCGCGGATCTGCCGGTCTC
CCTATAGTGAGTCGTATTAATTTCGATAAGCCAGGTTAACCTGCATTAATGAATCGGCCAACGCGCGGGG
AGAGGCGGTTTGCGTATTGGGCGCTCTTCCGCTTCCTCGCTCACTGACTCGCTGCGCTCGGTCGTTCGGC
TGCGGCGAGCGGTATCAGCTCACTCAAAGGCGGTAATACGGTTATCCACAGAATCAGGGGATAACGCAGG
AAAGAACATGTGAGCAAAAGGCCAGCAAAAGGCCAGGAACCGTAAAAAGGCCGCGTTGCTGGCGTTTTTC
CATAGGCTCCGCCCCCCTGACGAGCATCACAAAAATCGACGCTCAAGTCAGAGGTGGCGAAACCCGACAG
GACTATAAAGATACCAGGCGTTTCCCCCTGGAAGCTCCCTCGTGCGCTCTCCTGTTCCGACCCTGCCGCT
TACCGGATACCTGTCCGCCTTTCTCCCTTCGGGAAGCGTGGCGCTTTCTCAATGCTCACGCTGTAGGTAT
CTCAGTTCGGTGTAGGTCGTTCGCTCCAAGCTGGGCTGTGTGCACGAACCCCCCGTTCAGCCCGACCGCT
GCGCCTTATCCGGTAACTATCGTCTTGAGTCCAACCCGGTAAGACACGACTTATCGCCACTGGCAGCAGC
CACTGGTAACAGGATTAGCAGAGCGAGGTATGTAGGCGGTGCTACAGAGTTCTTGAAGTGGTGGCCTAAC
TACGGCTACACTAGAAGGACAGTATTTGGTATCTGCGCTCTGCTGAAGCCAGTTACCTTCGGAAAAAGAG
TTGGTAGCTCTTGATCCGGCAAACAAACCACCGCTGGTAGCGGTGGTTTTTTTGTTTGCAAGCAGCAGAT
TACGCGCAGAAAAAAAGGATCTCAAGAAGATCCTTTGATCTTTTCTACGGGGTCTGACGCTCAGTGGAAC
GAAAACTCACGTTAAGGGATTTTGGTCATGAGATTATCAAAAAGGATCTTCACCTAGATCCTTTTAAATT
AAAAATGAAGTTTTAAATCAATCTAAAGTATATATGAGTAAACTTGGTCTGACAGTTACCAATGCTTAAT
CAGTGAGGCACCTATCTCAGCGATCTGTCTATTTCGTTCATCCATAGTTGCCTGACTCCCCGTCGTGTAG
ATAACTACGATACGGGAGGGCTTACCATCTGGCCCCAGTGCTGCAATGATACCGCGAGACCCACGCTCAC
CGGCTCCAGATTTATCAGCAATAAACCAGCCAGCCGGAAGGGCCGAGCGCAGAAGTGGTCCTGCAACTTT
ATCCGCCTCCATCCAGTCTATTAATTGTTGCCGGGAAGCTAGAGTAAGTAGTTCGCCAGTTAATAGTTTG
CGCAACGTTGTTGCCATTGCTACAGGCATCGTGGTGTCACGCTCGTCGTTTGGTATGGCTTCATTCAGCT
CCGGTTCCCAACGATCAAGGCGAGTTACATGATCCCCCATGTTGTGCAAAAAAGCGGTTAGCTCCTTCGG
TCCTCCGATCGTTGTCAGAAGTAAGTTGGCCGCAGTGTTATCACTCATGGTTATGGCAGCACTGCATAAT
TCTCTTACTGTCATGCCATCCGTAAGATGCTTTTCTGTGACTGGTGAGTACTCAACCAAGTCATTCTGAG
AATAGTGTATGCGGCGACCGAGTTGCTCTTGCCCGGCGTCAATACGGGATAATACCGCGCCACATAGCAG
AACTTTAAAAGTGCTCATCATTGGAAAACGTTCTTCGGGGCGAAAACTCTCAAGGATCTTACCGCTGTTG
AGATCCAGTTCGATGTAACCCACTCGTGCACCCAACTGATCTTCAGCATCTTTTACTTTCACCAGCGTTT
CTGGGTGAGCAAAAACAGGAAGGCAAAATGCCGCAAAAAAGGGAATAAGGGCGACACGGAAATGTTGAAT
ACTCATACTCTTCCTTTTTCAATATTATTGAAGCATTTATCAGGGTTATTGTCTCATGAGCGGATACATA
TTTGAATGTATTTAGAAAAATAAACAAATAGGGGTTCCGCGCACATTTCCCCGAAAAGTGCCACCTGACG
TCTAAGAAACCATTATTATCATGACATTAACCTATAAAAATAGGCGTATCACGAGGCCCTTTCGTCTCGC
GCGTTTCGGTGATGACGGTGAAAACCTCTGACACATGCAGCTCCCGGAGACGGTCACAGCTTGTCTGTAA
GCGGATGCCGGGAGCAGACAAGCCCGTCAGGGCGCGTCAGCGGGTGTTGGCGGGTGTCGGGGCTGGCTTA
ACTATGCGGCATCAGAGCAGATTGTACTGAGAGTGCACCATATGGACATATTGTCGTTAGAACGCGGCTA
CAATTAATACATAACCTTATGTATCATACACATACGATTTAGGTGACACTATAGA
