>Addgene plasmid #20777 | pFA6a-6xGLY-V5-HIS3MX6 | addgene partial sequence | sequence record 26630 | 20777 with T7
NCTGATATCATCGATGAATTCGAGCTCGTTTAAACTGGATGGCGGCGTTAGTATCGAATCGACAGCAGTA
TAGCGACCAGCATTCACATACGATTGACGCATGATATTACTTTCTGCGCACTTAACTTCGCATCTGGGCA
GATGATGTCGAGGCGAAAAAAAATATAAATCACGCTAACATTTGATTAAAATAGAACAACTACAATATAA
AAAAACTATACAAATGACAAGTTCTTGAAAACAAGAATCTTTTTATTGTCAGTACTTCACATCAAAACAC
CTTTGGTTGAGGGAACGTCATTGGTGCCATTGCTAGAAATAGCTTCTCTTATGGCAACAGCCAAAGCCTT
GAACGCACTCTCACTTCTGTGGTGATCGTTGAAACCTCTCAGACAATCAACATGCAAAGTAATTCTGGCC
GCCTCCGCGAAACTTTCCAAAAAGTGTGGAATCATTTCAGTGGATAAATCACCAATCATCTCTCTCTTCA
ATCCAAGGTCGATTACAGCAAATGGTCTACTAGATAAATCGACTACGGCACGTGATAGCGCCTCATCCAA
TGGTGCGAACCCAGTACCGAATCTTTTTACACCACGGACAGCACCCATTGCTTCTTTGAACGCTTGCCCT
ANTGCGATACCGCAATCTTCGGTAGTATGGTGATCGTCAATGTGCAGGTCACNNATACATTCAACAATAA
GAGACCAACCAGAGNNNNNNNNNNNNNNNNNNNNNNNNNNNNNCAAAANCCCAACNCCTGNGTGAATATC
GATGANCTGN
